Addgene plasmid #152844: pGBW-m4133426
Purpose: Mammalian expression plasmid for SARS-CoV-2 nsp7
Depositing lab: Ginkgo Bioworks & Benjie Chen. Depositing organization: Ginkgo Bioworks.
Backbone
  Vector backbone: pTwist_CMV_6
  Backbone size w/o insert (bp): 4180
  Vector type: Mammalian Expression
Growth in bacteria
  Bacterial resistance: Ampicillin, 100 μg/mL
  Growth temperature: 37°C
  Growth strain: DH5alpha
  Copy number: High Copy
Gene/Insert
  Gene/Insert name: SARS-CoV-2 nsp7
  Species: Severe acute respiratory syndrome coronavirus 2
  Insert size (bp): 242
  Mutation: wt
  Entrez Gene: ORF1ab (a.k.a. GU280_gp01)
  Promoter: CMV
  Tag / fusion protein: Cleavable TEV;TapTag (C terminal on backbone)
  Cloning method: Unknown
Resource information
  A portion of this plasmid was derived from a plasmid made by: GinkgoBioworks
Depositor comments: NCBI reference sequence: YP_009725303.1
How to cite: pGBW-m4133426 was a gift from Ginkgo Bioworks & Benjie Chen (Addgene plasmid # 152844 ; http://n2t.net/addgene:152844 ; RRID:Addgene_152844)
