[The description below was written by a language model from this plasmid's Addgene catalogue record and pLannotate feature annotations shown in this document.]
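Description:
pGBW-m4133426 is a mammalian expression plasmid built on the pTwist_CMV_6 backbone to express wild-type SARS-CoV-2 nsp7, a small non-structural protein released from the ORF1ab polyprotein. It is maintained in E. coli through a high-copy ColE1/pUC-type origin and selected with ampicillin via a full-length β-lactamase gene. A short additional bla fragment detected nearby appears to be a backbone remnant.

Expression is driven by the human cytomegalovirus immediate-early enhancer and promoter. The annotation software resolves these as a CMV enhancer plus promoter fragments near the end of the numbered sequence, so the transcription unit runs across the origin of the circular map into the coding region. The roughly 240 bp nsp7 insert is not itself annotated in the feature table, but it presumably occupies the unannotated stretch just upstream of the tag. The catalogue lists a C-terminal, TEV-cleavable "TapTag" supplied by the backbone. The two protein fragments annotated downstream fit a classic tandem affinity purification tag. The fragment matching myosin light chain kinase probably corresponds to a calmodulin-binding peptide, and the Staphylococcus aureus protein A fragment provides IgG-binding domains. The TEV site itself is not annotated.

An SV40 polyadenylation signal follows the cassette, although it is annotated on the opposite strand. The expression unit is flanked by β-globin insulator elements, T7 and rrnG terminators and a synthetic poly(A) signal, which limit read-through between the plasmid's modules.

The record gives the purpose only as mammalian expression of nsp7. The tag design would suit two-step affinity purification of the protein and its binding partners from transfected cells, with TEV cleavage allowing elution from IgG resin.
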