Features (pLannotate 1.2.2; 17 found; start..end, strand, type, name):
    305..382     +  CDS            MYLK2 (fragment): MYLK2_HUMAN - Experimental evidence at protein level: Swiss-Prot protein existence level 1. Implicated in the level of global muscle contraction and cardiac function. Phosphorylates a specific serine in the N-terminus of a myosin light chain. From Homo sapiens (Human).
    464..814     +  CDS            spa (fragment): SPA_STAAU - Experimental evidence at protein level: Swiss-Prot protein existence level 1. Plays a role in the inhibition of the host innate and adaptive immune responses. Possesses five immunoglobulin-binding domains that capture both the fragment crystallizable region (Fc region) and the Fab region (part of Ig that identifies antigen) of immunoglobulins (By similarity). In turn, Staphylococcus aureus is protected from phagocytic killing via inhibition of Ig Fc region. In addition, the host elicited B-cell response is prevented due to a decrease of antibody-secreting cell proliferation that en
    879..1000    -  polyA_signal   SV40 poly(A) signal: SV40 polyadenylation signal
   1023..1092    -  CDS            large T antigen (fragment): large T antigen from SV40 (simian virus 40)
   1115..1161    +  terminator     T7 terminator: transcription terminator for bacteriophage T7 RNA polymerase
   1191..1327    +  terminator     rrnG terminator: transcription terminator from the E. coli ribosomal RNA rrnG operon (Albrechtsen et al., 1991)
   1372..1443    +  misc_feature   3' β-globin insulator: insulator downstream of the human β-globin locus (Farrell et al., 2002)
   1669..2257    -  rep_origin     ori: high-copy-number ColE1/pMB1/pBR322/pUC origin of replication
   2429..2493    -  CDS            bla(M) (fragment): β-lactamase lacking the signal sequence; bla(M); allows cytosolic expression of β-lactamase
   3003..3863    +  CDS            AmpR: β-lactamase; bla; confers resistance to ampicillin, carbenicillin, and related antibiotics
   3876..4012    +  terminator     rrnG terminator: transcription terminator from the E. coli ribosomal RNA rrnG operon (Albrechtsen et al., 1991)
   4164..4235    +  misc_feature   5' β-globin insulator: insulator upstream of the human β-globin locus (Farrell et al., 2002)
   4240..4286    -  terminator     T7 terminator: transcription terminator for bacteriophage T7 RNA polymerase
   4304..4352    -  polyA_signal   poly(A) signal: synthetic polyadenylation signal
   4433..4736    +  enhancer       CMV enhancer: human cytomegalovirus immediate early enhancer
   4809..4826    -  promoter       CMV promoter (fragment): human cytomegalovirus (CMV) immediate early promoter
   4889..4940    +  promoter       CMVd2 promoter: truncated human cytomegalovirus (CMV) immediate early promoter that yields moderately reduced expression relative to the full-length promoter
>Addgene plasmid #152844 | pGBW-m4133426 | depositor full sequence | sequence record 295856 | Full Sequence
CACCATGAAAATGTCAGATGTAAAGTGCACATCAGTAGTCTTACTCTCAGTTTTGCAACAACTCAGAGTA
GAATCATCATCTAAATTGTGGGCTCAATGTGTCCAGTTACACAATGACATTCTCTTAGCTAAAGATACTA
CTGAAGCCTTTGAAAAAATGGTTTCACTACTTTCTGTTTTGCTTTCCATGCAGGGTGCTGTAGACATAAA
CAAGCTTTGTGAAGAAATGCTGGACAACAGGGCAACCTTAGAAAACCTTTACTTTCAGTCGGGACGGCGA
ATCCCGGGGCTGATAAATCCCTGGAAAAGGAGATGGAAGAAGAACTTTATTGCAGTGTCTGCGGCTAACC
GGTTCAAAAAGATCAGTTCAAGCGGCGCCCTAGATTACGACATTCCTACGACCGCCTCCGAGAATCTCTA
TTTCCAGGGTGAATTTGGCTTGGCACAACATGACGAGGCCGTCGATAACAAGTTTAATAAAGAACAGCAG
AACGCTTTCTATGAGATCCTTCACTTACCAAATCTGAACGAAGAGCAACGCAACGCTTTCATTCAGAGCC
TGAAAGACGATCCCTCGCAGTCTGCAAATCTCCTGGCCGAAGCCAAGAAGCTGAATGACGCACAGGCTCC
AAAAGTTGATAACAAGTTTAACAAGGAGCAGCAGAATGCTTTCTACGAGATATTGCACCTTCCTAATCTG
AATGAGGAACAAAGAAATGCATTTATCCAGTCCCTAAAAGACGATCCATCACAGAGTGCCAACCTGCTTG
CGGAAGCCAAAAAGCTCAATGATGCCCAGGCCCCGAAAGTAGACGCGAACCATCAATAAGCTAGCTTGAC
TGACTGAGATACAGCGTACCTTCAGCTCACAGACATGATAAGATACATTGATGAGTTTGGACAAACCACA
ACTAGAATGCAGTGAAAAAAATGCTTTATTTGTGAAATTTGTGATGCTATTGCTTTATTTGTAACCATTA
TAAGCTGCAATAAACAAGTTAACAACAACAATTGCATTCATTTTATGTTTCAGGTTCAGGGGGAGGTGTG
GGAGGTTTTTTAAAGCAAGTAAAACCTCTACAAATGTGGTATTGGCCCATCTCTATCGGTATCGTAGCAT
AACCCCTTGGGGCCTCTAAACGGGTCTTGAGGGGTTTTTTGTGCCCCTCGGGCCGGATTGCTATCTACCG
GCATTGGCGCAGAAAAAAATGCCTGATGCGACGCTGCGCGTCTTATACTCCCACATATGCCAGATTCAGC
AACGGATACGGCTTCCCCAACTTGCCCACTTCCATACGTGTCCTCCTTACCAGAAATTTATCCTTAAGGT
CGTCAGCTATCCTGCAGGCGATCTCTCGATTTCGATCAAGACATTCCTTTAATGGTCTTTTCTGGACACC
ACTAGGGGTCAGAAGTAGTTCATCAAACTTTCTTCCCTCCCTAATCTCATTGGTTACCTTGGGCTATCGA
AACTTAATTAACCAGTCAAGTCAGCTACTTGGCGAGATCGACTTGTCTGGGTTTCGACTACGCTCAGAAT
TGCGTCAGTCAAGTTCGATCTGGTCCTTGCTATTGCACCCGTTCTCCGATTACGAGTTTCATTTAAATCA
TGTGAGCAAAAGGCCAGCAAAAGGCCAGGAACCGTAAAAAGGCCGCGTTGCTGGCGTTTTTCCATAGGCT
CCGCCCCCCTGACGAGCATCACAAAAATCGACGCTCAAGTCAGAGGTGGCGAAACCCGACAGGACTATAA
AGATACCAGGCGTTTCCCCCTGGAAGCTCCCTCGTGCGCTCTCCTGTTCCGACCCTGCCGCTTACCGGAT
ACCTGTCCGCCTTTCTCCCTTCGGGAAGCGTGGCGCTTTCTCATAGCTCACGCTGTAGGTATCTCAGTTC
GGTGTAGGTCGTTCGCTCCAAGCTGGGCTGTGTGCACGAACCCCCCGTTCAGCCCGACCGCTGCGCCTTA
TCCGGTAACTATCGTCTTGAGTCCAACCCGGTAAGACACGACTTATCGCCACTGGCAGCAGCCACTGGTA
ACAGGATTAGCAGAGCGAGGTATGTAGGCGGTGCTACAGAGTTCTTGAAGTGGTGGCCTAACTACGGCTA
CACTAGAAGAACAGTATTTGGTATCTGCGCTCTGCTGAAGCCAGTTACCTTCGGAAAAAGAGTTGGTAGC
TCTTGATCCGGCAAACAAACCACCGCTGGTAGCGGTGGTTTTTTTGTTTGCAAGCAGCAGATTACGCGCA
GAAAAAAAGGATCTCAAGAAGATCCTTTGATCTTTTCTACGGGGTCTGACGCTCAGTGGAACGAAAACTC
ACGTTAAGGGATTTTGGTCATGAGATTATCAAAAAGGATCTTCACCTAGATCCTTTTAAATTAAAAATGA
AGTTTTAAATCAATCTAAAGTATATATGAGTAAACTTGGTCTGACAGTTACCAATGCTTAATCAGTGAGG
CACCTATCTCAGCGATCTGTCTATTTCGTTCATCCATAGTTGCATTTAAATTTCCGAACTCTCCAAGGCC
CTCGTCGGAAAATCTTCAAACCTTTCGTCCGATCCATCTTGCAGGCTACCTCTCGAACGAACTATCGCAA
GTCTCTTGGCCGGCCTTGCGCCTTGGCTATTGCTTGGCAGCGCCTATCGCCAGGTATTACTCCAATCCCG
AATATCCGAGATCGGGATCACCCGAGAGAAGTTCAACCTACATCCTCAATCCCGATCTATCCGAGATCCG
AGGAATATCGAAATCGGGGCGCGCCTGGTGTACCGAGAACGATCCTCTCAGTGCGAGTCTCGACGATCCA
TATCGTTGCTTGGCAGTCAGCCAGTCGGAATCCAGCTTGGGACCCAGGAAGTCCAATCGTCAGATATTGT
ACTCAAGCCTGGTCACGGCAGCGTACCGATCTGTTTAAACCTAGATATTGATAGTCTGATCGGTCAACGT
ATAATCGAGTCCTAGCTTTTGCAAACATCTATCAAGAGACAGGATCAGCAGGAGGCTTTCGCATGAGTAT
TCAACATTTCCGTGTCGCCCTTATTCCCTTTTTTGCGGCATTTTGCCTTCCTGTTTTTGCTCACCCAGAA
ACGCTGGTGAAAGTAAAAGATGCTGAAGATCAGTTGGGTGCGCGAGTGGGTTACATCGAACTGGATCTCA
ACAGCGGTAAGATCCTTGAGAGTTTTCGCCCCGAAGAACGCTTTCCAATGATGAGCACTTTTAAAGTTCT
GCTATGTGGCGCGGTATTATCCCGTATTGACGCCGGGCAAGAGCAACTCGGTCGCCGCATACACTATTCT
CAGAATGACTTGGTTGAGTATTCACCAGTCACAGAAAAGCATCTTACGGATGGCATGACAGTAAGAGAAT
TATGCAGTGCTGCCATAACCATGAGTGATAACACTGCGGCCAACTTACTTCTGACAACGATTGGAGGACC
GAAGGAGCTAACCGCTTTTTTGCACAACATGGGGGATCATGTAACTCGCCTTGATCGTTGGGAACCGGAG
CTGAATGAAGCCATACCAAACGACGAGCGTGACACCACGATGCCTGTAGCAATGGCAACAACCTTGCGTA
AACTATTAACTGGCGAACTACTTACTCTAGCTTCCCGGCAACAGTTGATAGACTGGATGGAGGCGGATAA
AGTTGCAGGACCACTTCTGCGCTCGGCCCTTCCGGCTGGCTGGTTTATTGCTGATAAATCTGGAGCCGGT
GAGCGTGGGTCTCGCGGTATCATTGCAGCACTGGGGCCAGATGGTAAGCCCTCCCGTATCGTAGTTATCT
ACACGACGGGGAGTCAGGCAACTATGGATGAACGAAATAGACAGATCGCTGAGATAGGTGCCTCACTGAT
TAAGCATTGGTAACCGATTCTAGGTGCATTGGCGCAGAAAAAAATGCCTGATGCGACGCTGCGCGTCTTA
TACTCCCACATATGCCAGATTCAGCAACGGATACGGCTTCCCCAACTTGCCCACTTCCATACGTGTCCTC
CTTACCAGAAATTTATCCTTAAGATCCCGAATCGTTTAAACTCGACTCTGGCTCTATCGAATCTCCGTCG
TTTCGAGCTTACGCGAACAGCCGTGGCGCTCATTTGCTCGTCGGGCATCGAATCTCGTCAGCTATCGTCA
GCTTACCTTTTTGGCAGCGATCGCGGCTCCCGACATCTTGGACCATTAGCTCCACAGGTATCTTCTTCCC
TCTAGTGGTCATAACAGCAGCTTCAGCTACCTCTCAATTCAAAAAACCCCTCAAGACCCGTTTAGAGGCC
CCAAGGGGTTATGCTATCAATCGTTGCGTTACACACACAAAAAACCAACACACATCCATCTTCGATGGAT
AGCGATTTTATTATCTAACTGCTGATCGAGTGTAGCCAGATCTAGTAATCAATTACGGGGTCATTAGTTC
ATAGCCCATATATGGAGTTCCGCGTTACATAACTTACGGTAAATGGCCCGCCTGGCTGACCGCCCAACGA
CCCCCGCCCATTGACGTCAATAATGACGTATGTTCCCATAGTAACGCCAATAGGGACTTTCCATTGACGT
CAATGGGTGGAGTATTTACGGTAAACTGCCCACTTGGCAGTACATCAAGTGTATCATATGCCAAGTACGC
CCCCTATTGACGTCAATGACGGTAAATGGCCCGCCTGGCATTATGCCCAGTACATGACCTTATGGGACTT
TCCTACTTGGCAGTACATCTACGTATTAGTCATCGCTATTACCATGCTGATGCGGTTTTGGCAGTACATC
AATGGGCGTGGATAGCGGTTTGACTCACGGGGATTTCCAAGTCTCCACCCCATTGACGTCAATGGGAGTT
TGTTTTGGCACCAAAATCAACGGGACTTTCCAAAATGTCGTAACAACTCCGCCCCATTGACGCAAATGGG
CGGTAGGCGTGTACGGTGGGAGGTCTATATAAGCAGAGCTGGTTTAGTGAACCGTCAGATCAGATCTTTG
TCGATCCTACCATCCACTCGACACACCCGCCAGCGGCCGC
